>Addgene plasmid #17760 | CJ19 (miR-1006 minigene) | depositor partial sequence | sequence record 8724 | Author sequence
ACTAGTAACAACGAATACATCCAGTCGGTGGCCCGGTGCCTGCAGATGATGCTCCGTGTGGATGAGTATC
GATTTGCCTTTGTGGGAGTCGACGGAATCAGCACTCTGATCCGTATCTTGTCGACCCGTGTCAACTTCCA
GGTGAGTTTGAAATTGAAATGCGTAAATTGTTTGGTACAATTTAAATTCGATTTCTTATTCATAGGTGCA
ATACCAGTTGATCTTTTGCCTGTGGGTGCTGACCTTCAATCCCCTGCTGGCCGCCAAGATGAATAAGTTC
AGCGTGATCCCCATCCTGGCTGATATCCTCAGCGATTGTGCCAAGGAGAAGGTGACACGCATTATCCTCG
CGGTCTTCCGCAATCTGATCGAGAAGCCGGAGGATTCATCGGTGGCCAAGGACCATTGCATCGCCATGGT
CCAGTGCAAGGTGCTGAAGCAGCTATCCATCCTGGAGCAGCGTCGCTTCGACGACGAGGACATTACCGCC
GACGTAGAGTACCTGAGCGAGAAGCTCCAGAATTCGGTGCAAGACTTGAGCTCCTTTGATGAGTACGCCA
CAGAGGTGCGCAGCGGTCGCTTGGAATGGTCGCCTGTGCACAAGTCGGCCAAGTTCTGGCGCGAGAATGC
CCAGCGCCTAAACGAAAAGAACTACGAGTTGCTGCGCATCCTCGTCCACCTCCTGGAAACCTCAAAAGAT
GCCATCATCCTTTCCGTCGCCTGCTTCGACATCGGGGAGTATGTGCGCCACTATCCCCGCGGCAAGCAGC
GGCCGC
