>Addgene plasmid #17760 | CJ19 (miR-1006 minigene) | addgene partial sequence | sequence record 23688 | 17760 with MT-Forward
TCTGTACACGAATACATCCAGTCGGTGGCCCGGTGCCTGCAGATGATGCTCCGTGTGGATGAGTATCGAT
TTGCCTTTGTGGGAGTCGACGGAATCAGCACTCTGATCCGTATCTTGTCGACCCGTGTCAACTTCCAGGT
GAGTTTGAAATTGAAATGCGTAAATTGTTTGGTACAATTTAAATTCGATTTCTTATTCATAGGTGCAATA
CCAGTTGATCTTTTGCCTGTGGGTGCTGACCTTCAATCCCCTGCTGGCCGCCAAGATGAATAAGTTCAGC
GTGATCCCCATCCTGGCTGATATCCTCAGCGATTGTGCCAAGGAGAAGGTGACACGCATTATCCTCGCGG
TCTTCCGCAATCTGATCGAGAAGCCGGAGGATTCATCGGTGGCCAAGGACCATTGCATCGCCATGGTCCA
GTGCAAGGTGCTGAAGCAGCTATCCATCCTGGAGCAGCGTCGCTTCGACGACGAGGACATTACCGCCGAC
GTAGAGTACCTGAGCGAGAAGCTCCAGAATTCGGTGCAAGACTTGAGCTCCTTTGATGAGTACGCCACAG
AGGTGCGCAGCGGTCGCTTGGAATGGTCGCCTGTGCACAAGTCGGCCAAGTTCTGGCGCGAGAATGCCCA
GCGCCTAAACGAAAAGAACTACGAGTTGCTGCGCATCCTCGTCCACCTCCTGGAAACCTCAAAAGATGCC
ATCATCCTTTCCGTCGCCTGCTTCGACATCGGGGAGTATGTGCGCCACTATCCCCGCGGCAAGCAGCGGC
CGCTCGAGTCTAGAGGGCCCTTCGAANGTAAGCCTATCCCTAACCCTCTCCTCGGTCTCGATTCTACGCG
TACCGGTCATCATCACCATCACCATTGAGTTTAAACCCGCTGATCAGCCTCGACTGTGCCTTCTAAGATC
CAGACATGATAAGATACATTGATGAGTTTGGACAAACCACAACTAATGATGAAAAGTTATGGATTGG
