[The description below was written by a language model from this plasmid's Addgene catalogue record.]
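Description:
CJ19 (miR-1006 minigene) is an insect-cell expression plasmid built on the pMT-puro backbone, in which the Drosophila metallothionein gene promoter drives transcription of the insert. This promoter is metal-inducible, so expression in cultured Drosophila cells can be switched on by adding metal ions such as copper. The plasmid is propagated in E. coli under ampicillin selection, and it carries a puromycin marker for selecting transfected insect cells. The record does not state the copy number or origin of replication, and no feature table is provided, so the detailed layout of the backbone cannot be described beyond these points.

The insert is a roughly 770 bp Drosophila melanogaster genomic fragment, amplified by PCR and cloned between SpeI and NotI sites. It comprises the intron that harbours mir-1006 together with its flanking exons, forming a minigene whose transcript can be spliced in cells. The associated study concerns intronic microRNA precursors that bypass Drosha processing. In this class of microRNA, commonly called mirtrons, splicing and debranching of a short intron produce the pre-miRNA hairpin, rather than Drosha cleavage of a longer primary transcript. Placing the intron in its native exonic context under an inducible promoter allows splicing-dependent production of miR-1006 to be examined in Drosophila cells. A companion minigene for mir-1003 was made the same way. The record does not name the host gene or describe any tags or reporters.
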