Addgene plasmid #17760: CJ19 (miR-1006 minigene)
Depositing lab: David Bartel. Depositing organization: Whitehead Institute for Biomedical Research. Publication: Intronic microRNA precursors that bypass Drosha processing. Ruby JG, Jan CH, Bartel DP. Nature. 2007 Jul 5. 448(7149):83-6. 10.1038/nature05983 PubMed 17589500.
Backbone
  Vector backbone: pMT-puro
  Backbone manufacturer: David Sabatini Lab
  Vector type: Insect Expression ; Drosophila metallothionein gene promoter drives expression
  Selectable markers: Puromycin
Growth in bacteria
  Bacterial resistance: Ampicillin, 100 μg/mL
  Growth temperature: 37°C
  Growth strain: DH5alpha
  Copy number: Unknown
Gene/Insert
  Gene/Insert name: dme-miR-1006 minigene (alt name: miR-1006)
  Species: D. melanogaster (fly)
  Insert size (bp): 770
  Cloning method: Restriction Enzyme; 5′ cloning site SpeI (unknown if destroyed); 3′ cloning site NotI (unknown if destroyed)
  Sequencing primers: 5′ MT forward
Terms and licenses: Academic/Nonprofit Terms; Industry Terms: Not Available to Industry
Depositor comments: Minigenes containing mir-1003 and mir-1006 and flanking exons were PCR amplified from genomic DNA and cloned into pMT-puro.
How to cite: CJ19 (miR-1006 minigene) was a gift from David Bartel (Addgene plasmid # 17760 ; http://n2t.net/addgene:17760 ; RRID:Addgene_17760)
